>Addgene plasmid #58331 | peGFP-XPO5 | depositor full sequence | sequence record 90054 | peGFP-XPO5 sequence 8339 bps
TAGTTATTAATAGTAATCAATTACGGGGTCATTAGTTCATAGCCCATATATGGAGTTCCGCGTTACATAA
CTTACGGTAAATGGCCCGCCTGGCTGACCGCCCAACGACCCCCGCCCATTGACGTCAATAATGACGTATG
TTCCCATAGTAACGCCAATAGGGACTTTCCATTGACGTCAATGGGTGGAGTATTTACGGTAAACTGCCCA
CTTGGCAGTACATCAAGTGTATCATATGCCAAGTACGCCCCCTATTGACGTCAATGACGGTAAATGGCCC
GCCTGGCATTATGCCCAGTACATGACCTTATGGGACTTTCCTACTTGGCAGTACATCTACGTATTAGTCA
TCGCTATTACCATGGTGATGCGGTTTTGGCAGTACATCAATGGGCGTGGATAGCGGTTTGACTCACGGGG
ATTTCCAAGTCTCCACCCCATTGACGTCAATGGGAGTTTGTTTTGGCACCAAAATCAACGGGACTTTCCA
AAATGTCGTAACAACTCCGCCCCATTGACGCAAATGGGCGGTAGGCGTGTACGGTGGGAGGTCTATATAA
GCAGAGCTGGTTTAGTGAACCGTCAGATCCGCTAGCGCTACCGGTCGCCACCATGGTGAGCAAGGGCGAG
GAGCTGTTCACCGGGGTGGTGCCCATCCTGGTCGAGCTGGACGGCGACGTAAACGGCCACAAGTTCAGCG
TGTCCGGCGAGGGCGAGGGCGATGCCACCTACGGCAAGCTGACCCTGAAGTTCATCTGCACCACCGGCAA
GCTGCCCGTGCCCTGGCCCACCCTCGTGACCACCCTGACCTACGGCGTGCAGTGCTTCAGCCGCTACCCC
GACCACATGAAGCAGCACGACTTCTTCAAGTCCGCCATGCCCGAAGGCTACGTCCAGGAGCGCACCATCT
TCTTCAAGGACGACGGCAACTACAAGACCCGCGCCGAGGTGAAGTTCGAGGGCGACACCCTGGTGAACCG
CATCGAGCTGAAGGGCATCGACTTCAAGGAGGACGGCAACATCCTGGGGCACAAGCTGGAGTACAACTAC
AACAGCCACAACGTCTATATCATGGCCGACAAGCAGAAGAACGGCATCAAGGTGAACTTCAAGATCCGCC
ACAACATCGAGGACGGCAGCGTGCAGCTCGCCGACCACTACCAGCAGAACACCCCCATCGGCGACGGCCC
CGTGCTGCTGCCCGACAACCACTACCTGAGCACCCAGTCCGCCCTGAGCAAAGACCCCAACGAGAAGCGC
GATCACATGGTCCTGCTGGAGTTCGTGACCGCCGCCGGGATCACTCTCGGCATGGACGAGCTGTACAAGT
CCGGAATGGCGATGGATCAAGTAAACGCGCTGTGCGAGCAGCTGGTGAAAGCGGTGACGGTCATGATGGA
CCCCAACTCCACCCAGCGCTACCGGCTGGAAGCCCTCAAGTTTTGTGAGGAGTTTAAAGAAAAGTGTCCT
ATCTGTGTCCCCTGTGGCTTGAGGTTGGCTGAGAAAACACAAGTTGCCATCGTCAGACATTTTGGCCTTC
AGATCCTGGAACACGTTGTCAAGTTTCGGTGGAACGGCATGTCTCGATTGGAGAAGGTGTATCTGAAGAA
CAGTGTCATGGAGCTGATTGCAAATGGAACATTGAACATTTTGGAAGAGGAGAACCATATTAAAGATGCT
CTGTCTCGAATTGTAGTGGAAATGATCAAGCGAGAGTGGCCACAGCATTGGCCTGACATGCTAATAGAAT
TGGACACTCTTTCCAAACAAGGGGAAACACAGACAGAATTGGTGATGTTTATCCTTTTGCGACTGGCAGA
GGATGTAGTGACTTTTCAGACACTTCCCCCTCAAAGAAGAAGGGACATCCAGCAAACATTAACCCAGAAC
ATGGAAAGGATCTTCAGTTTTCTGCTTAACACACTTCAAGAAAATGTAAACAAGTATCAGCAAGTGAAGA
CAGATACTTCTCAGGAGTCAAAGGCGCAAGCAAACTGTCGAGTAGGAGTTGCAGCACTGAATACTCTAGC
AGGCTATATTGACTGGGTGTCTATGAGTCACATCACTGCTGAAAACTGTAAACTCCTGGAGATACTGTGT
TTGCTGTTGAATGAACAGGAACTTCAGTTGGGAGCCGCTGAGTGTCTTCTCATTGCAGTCAGCAGAAAAG
GCAAGTTGGAAGACCGGAAGCCCTTGATGGTCTTATTTGGAGATGTTGCCATGCATTATATACTCTCCGC
CGCACAGACTGCTGATGGAGGAGGTTTGGTAGAAAAACACTACGTCTTTCTGAAGAGGCTCTGTCAGGTG
TTGTGTGCGCTGGGCAATCAGCTGTGTGCATTGCTGGGTGCAGATTCTGATGTAGAAACACCATCAAACT
TTGGAAAATACCTGGAATCTTTTCTTGCTTTCACAACCCATCCAAGTCAGTTTCTACGCTCTTCAACTCA
GATGACTTGGGGAGCCCTCTTCAGGCATGAAATCCTGTCCCGTGATCCTTTGCTATTAGCAATAATACCA
AAATATCTTCGTGCTTCCATGACTAACTTGGTCAAGATGGGCTTTCCTTCTAAAACAGACAGCCCTAGCT
GTGAATATTCTCGGTTTGATTTTGATAGCGATGAGGACTTCAATGCTTTCTTCAACTCCTCCCGAGCACA
ACAAGGAGAGGTGATGAGGTTGGCATGTCGTTTGGATCCCAAAACTAGCTTCCAGATGGCTGGGGAGTGG
CTAAAGTATCAACTATCAACTTTTCTTGATGCTGGTTCTGTGAATTCTTGTTCTGCAGTTGGAACTGGAG
AAGGAAGCCTCTGTTCCGTCTTCTCACCTTCATTCGTGCAGTGGGAAGCCATGACTCTTTTTTTGGAAAG
TGTTATCACCCAGATGTTTCGAACACTAAATAGAGAAGAAATTCCTGTTAATGATGGAATAGAGCTATTG
CAGATGGTTCTGAACTTTGATACCAAGGATCCCCTCATCCTGTCCTGCGTCCTTACTAATGTCTCTGCAC
TCTTTCCATTTGTCACCTACAGACCAGAGTTCCTGCCCCAGGTCTTCTCTAAGCTATTTTCATCTGTCAC
TTTTGAAACTGTTGAAGAAAGTAAGGCCCCCAGAACCCGGGCAGTGAGGAATGTGAGGAGGCATGCTTGT
TCCTCCATCATCAAGATGTGTCGTGACTACCCCCAGCTTGTGCTGCCCAATTTTGACATGCTTTATAACC
ATGTGAAGCAACTCCTCTCCAATGAGCTACTCCTGACACAAATGGAGAAGTGTGCCCTCATGGAAGCCCT
GGTTCTCATTAGCAACCAATTTAAGAACTACGAGCGTCAGAAGGTGTTCCTAGAGGAGCTGATGGCACCA
GTGGCCAGCATCTGGCTTTCTCAAGACATGCACAGAGTGCTGTCAGATGTTGATGCTTTCATTGCGTATG
TGGGTACAGATCAGAAGAGCTGTGACCCAGGCCTGGAGGATCCGTGTGGCTTAAACCGTGCACGAATGAG
CTTTTGTGTATACAGCATTCTGGGTGTGGTGAAACGAACTTGCTGGCCCACTGACCTAGAAGAGGCCAAA
GCTGGGGGATTTGTGGTGGGTTATACATCCAGTGGAAATCCAATCTTCCGTAACCCCTGCACAGAGCAGA
TTCTGAAACTTCTTGACAATTTGCTTGCGCTTATAAGAACCCACAATACATTATATGCACCAGAAATGCT
AGCCAAAATGGCAGAGCCTTTCACCAAGGCTCTGGATATGCTTGACGCGGAAAAATCTGCTATATTAGGA
TTACCTCAACCTCTCTTGGAACTCAATGACTCTCCTGTCTTCAAAACCGTCTTGGAAAGAATGCAGCGTT
TCTTCTCTACCCTCTATGAAAACTGTTTTCATATCCTAGGGAAGGCAGGCCCTTCCATGCAGCAAGACTT
CTATACTGTGGAGGACCTTGCTACCCAGCTTCTCAGCTCAGCCTTTGTCAACTTGAACAATATTCCTGAC
TACCGACTCAGACCCATGCTTCGTGTCTTTGTAAAGCCTCTGGTGCTCTTCTGTCCCCCAGAGCACTATG
AAGCCCTGGTATCCCCCATCCTCGGACCTCTTTTCACCTACCTCCATATGAGGCTTTCTCAGAAATGGCA
AGTTATCAACCAAAGGAGCCTGCTGTGTGGAGAAGATGAGGCTGCAGATGAAAACCCAGAGTCTCAAGAG
ATGCTGGAGGAGCAACTGGTGAGGATGTTAACCCGAGAAGTCATGGACCTAATCACGGTTTGCTGTGTTT
CAAAGAAGGGTGCTGACCACAGTAGTGCTCCCCCAGCAGATGGAGACGATGAAGAAATGATGGCCACAGA
GGTCACCCCCTCAGCTATGGCAGAGCTTACAGACCTGGGCAAATGTCTGATGAAGCATGAGGATGTTTGT
ACAGCGCTATTAATTACAGCCTTCAATTCCCTGGCCTGGAAAGATACTCTGTCCTGCCAGAGGACAACCT
CACAGCTCTGCTGGCCTCTCCTCAAACAAGTGCTGTCAGGGACACTGCTCGCAGATGCAGTTACGTGGCT
TTTCACCAGTGTGCTGAAAGGCTTACAGATGCACGGGCAGCACGACGGGTGCATGGCTTCCCTGGTCCAT
CTGGCCTTCCAGATATACGAGGCACTGCGCCCCAGGTACCTGGAGATAAGAGCTGTAATGGAGCAAATCC
CTGAAATACAGAAGGACTCACTGGACCAGTTTGACTGCAAGCTTTTAAACCCCTCCCTGCAGAAAGTGGC
TGACAAGCGCCGAAAGGACCAATTCAAACGCCTCATTGCTGGTTGCATTGGGAAACCCTTGGGAGAGCAG
TTCCGAAAAGAAGTTCACATTAAGAATCTTCCCTCACTTTTCAAAAAAACAAAGCCAATGCTGGAGACGG
AGGTGCTGGACAATGATGGGGGTGGCCTGGCCACCATCTTTGAACCCTGACTCGAGCTCAAGCTTCGAAT
TCTGCAGTCGACGGTACCGCGGGCCCGGGATCCACCGGATCTAGATAACTGATCATAATCAGCCATACCA
CATTTGTAGAGGTTTTACTTGCTTTAAAAAACCTCCCACACCTCCCCCTGAACCTGAAACATAAAATGAA
TGCAATTGTTGTTGTTAACTTGTTTATTGCAGCTTATAATGGTTACAAATAAAGCAATAGCATCACAAAT
TTCACAAATAAAGCATTTTTTTCACTGCATTCTAGTTGTGGTTTGTCCAAACTCATCAATGTATCTTAAC
GCGTAAATTGTAAGCGTTAATATTTTGTTAAAATTCGCGTTAAATTTTTGTTAAATCAGCTCATTTTTTA
ACCAATAGGCCGAAATCGGCAAAATCCCTTATAAATCAAAAGAATAGACCGAGATAGGGT
[37 nt withheld, positions 5381-5417]
AAAGAACGTGGACTCCAACGTCAAAGG
[49 nt withheld, positions 5445-5493]
T
[91 nt withheld, positions 5495-5585]
G
[124 nt withheld, positions 5587-5710]
CAGGTGGCACTTTTCGGGGAAATGTGCGCGGAACCCCTATTTGTTTATTTTTCTAAATACATTCAAATAT
GTATCCGCTCATGAGACAATAACCCTGATAAATGCTTCAATAATATTGAAAAAGGAAGAGTCCTGAGGCG
GAAAGAACCAGCTGTGGAATGTGTGTCAGTTAGGGTGTGGAAAGTCCCCAGGCTCCCCAGCAGGCAGAAG
TATGCAAAGCATGCATCTCAATTAGTCAGCAACCAGGTGTGGAAAGTCCCCAGGCTCCCCAGCAGGCAGA
AGTATGCAAAGCATGCATCTCAATTAGTCAGCAACCATAGTCCCGCCCCTAACTCCGCCCATCCCGCCCC
TAACTCCGCCCAGTTCCGCCCATTCTCCGCCCCATGGCTGACTAATTTTTTTTATTTATGCAGAGGCCGA
GGCCGCCTCGGCCTCTGAGCTATTCCAGAAGTAGTGAGGAGGCTTTTTTGGAGGCCTAGGCTTTTGCAAA
GATCGATCAAGAGACAGGATGAGGATCGTTTCGCATGATTGAACAAGATGGATTGCACGCAGGTTCTCCG
GCCGCTTGGGTGGAGAGGCTATTCGGCTATGACTGGGCACAACAGACAATCGGCTGCTCTGATGCCGCCG
TGTTCCGGCTGTCAGCGCAGGGGCGCCCGGTTCTTTTTGTCAAGACCGACCTGTCCGGTGCCCTGAATGA
ACTGCAAGACGAGGCAGCGCGGCTATCGTGGCTGGCCACGACGGGCGTTCCTTGCGCAGCTGTGCTCGAC
GTTGTCACTGAAGCGGGAAGGGACTGGCTGCTATTGGGCGAAGTGCCGGGGCAGGATCTCCTGTCATCTC
ACCTTGCTCCTGCCGAGAAAGTATCCATCATGGCTGATGCAATGCGGCGGCTGCATACGCTTGATCCGGC
TACCTGCCCATTCGACCACCAAGCGAAACATCGCATCGAGCGAGCACGTACTCGGATGGAAGCCGGTCTT
GTCGATCAGGATGATCTGGACGAAGAGCATCAGGGGCTCGCGCCAGCCGAACTGTTCGCCAGGCTCAAGG
CGAGCATGCCCGACGGCGAGGATCTCGTCGTGACCCATGGCGATGCCTGCTTGCCGAATATCATGGTGGA
AAATGGCCGCTTTTCTGGATTCATCGACTGTGGCCGGCTGGGTGTGGCGGACCGCTATCAGGACATAGCG
TTGGCTACCCGTGATATTGCTGAAGAGCTTGGCGGCGAATGGGCTGACCGCTTCCTCGTGCTTTACGGTA
TCGCCGCTCCCGATTCGCAGCGCATCGCCTTCTATCGCCTTCTTGACGAGTTCTTCTGAGCGGGACTCTG
GGGTTCGAAATGACCGACCAAGCGACGCCCAACCTGCCATCACGAGATTTCGATTCCACCGCCGCCTTCT
ATGAAAGGTTGGGCTTCGGAATCGTTTTCCGGGACGCCGGCTGGATGATCCTCCAGCGCGGGGATCTCAT
GCTGGAGTTCTTCGCCCACCCTAGGGGGAGGCTAACTGAAACACGGAAGGAGACAATACCGGAAGGAACC
CGCGCTATGACGGCAATAAAAAGACAGAATAAAACGCACGGTGTTGGGTCGTTTGTTCATAAACGCGGGG
TTCGGTCCCAGGGCTGGCACTCTGTCGATACCCCACCGAGACCCCATTGGGGCCAATACGCCCGCGTTTC
TTCCTTTTCCCCACCCCACCCCCCAAGTTCGGGTGAAGGCCCAGGGCTCGCAGCCAACGTCGGGGCGGCA
GGCCCTGCCATAGCCTCAGGTTACTCATATATACTTTAGATTGATTTAAAACTTCATTTTTAATTTAAAA
GGATCTAGGTGAAGATCCTTTTTGATAATCTCATGACCAAAATCCCTTAACGTGAGTTTTCGTTCCACTG
AGCGTCAGACCCCGTAGAAAAGATCAAAGGATCTTCTTGAGATCCTTTTTTTCTGCGCGTAATCTGCTGC
TTGCAAACAAAAAAACCACCGCTACCAGCGGTGGTTTGTTTGCCGGATCAAGAGCTACCAACTCTTTTTC
CGAAGGTAACTGGCTTCAGCAGAGCGCAGATACCAAATACTGTCCTTCTAGTGTAGCCGTAGTTAGGCCA
CCACTTCAAGAACTCTGTAGCACCGCCTACATACCTCGCTCTGCTAATCCTGTTACCAGTGGCTGCTGCC
AGTGGCGATAAGTCGTGTCTTACCGGGTTGGACTCAAGACGATAGTTACCGGATAAGGCGCAGCGGTCGG
GCTGAACGGGGGGTTCGTGCACACAGCCCAGCTTGGAGCGAACGACCTACACCGAACTGAGATACCTACA
GCGTGAGCTATGAGAAAGCGCCACGCTTCCCGAAGGGAGAAAGGCGGACAGGTATCCGGTAAGCGGCAGG
GTCGGAACAGGAGAGCGCACGAGGGAGCTTCCAGGGGGAAACGCCTGGTATCTTTATAGTCCTGTCGGGT
TTCGCCACCTCTGACTTGAGCGTCGATTTTTGTGATGCTCGTCAGGGGGGCGGAGCCTATGGAAAAACGC
CAGCAACGCGGCCTTTTTACGGTTCCTGGCCTTTTGCTGGCCTTTTGCTCACATGTTCTTTCCTGCGTTA
TCCCCTGATTCTGTGGATAACCGTATTACCGCCATGCAT
Features (pLannotate 1.2.2; 15 found; start..end, strand, type, name):
     61..364     +  enhancer       CMV enhancer: human cytomegalovirus immediate early enhancer
    365..568     +  promoter       CMV promoter: human cytomegalovirus (CMV) immediate early promoter
    613..1329    +  CDS            EGFP: EGFP is a basic (constitutively fluorescent) green fluorescent protein published in 1996, derived from Aequorea victoria. It is reported to be a rapidly-maturing weak dimer with moderate acid sensitivity.
   1336..4947    +  CDS            XPO5: XPO5_HUMAN - Also known as KIAA1291, RANBP21. Experimental evidence at protein level: Swiss-Prot protein existence level 1. (Microbial infection) Mediates the nuclear export of adenovirus VA1 dsRNA. From Homo sapiens (Human).
   4951..5003    +  misc_feature   MCS: multiple cloning site
   5020..5104    +  CDS            large T antigen (fragment): large T antigen from SV40 (simian virus 40)
   5127..5248    +  polyA_signal   SV40 poly(A) signal: SV40 polyadenylation signal
   5282..5710    -  rep_origin     f1 ori (sequence partly withheld): f1 bacteriophage origin of replication; arrow indicates direction of (+) strand synthesis
   5737..5841    +  promoter       AmpR promoter: bla
   5843..6200    +  promoter       SV40 promoter: SV40 enhancer and early promoter
   6235..7029    +  CDS            NeoR/KanR: aminoglycoside phosphotransferase from Tn5; aph(3')-II (or nptII); confers resistance to neomycin, kanamycin, and G418 (Geneticin®)
   7050..7202    +  CDS            ble (fragment): BLE_KLEPN - Experimental evidence at protein level: Swiss-Prot protein existence level 1. Binding protein with a strong affinity to the bleomycin family of antibiotics. Binds to CL990; an antimitotic-antibiotic compound. From Klebsiella pneumoniae.
   7261..7308    +  polyA_signal   HSV TK poly(A) signal: herpes simplex virus thymidine kinase polyadenylation signal (Cole and Stacy, 1985)
   7399..7415    -  polyA_signal   bGH poly(A) signal (fragment): bovine growth hormone polyadenylation signal
   7637..8225    +  rep_origin     ori: high-copy-number ColE1/pMB1/pBR322/pUC origin of replication
