[The description below was written by a language model from this plasmid's Addgene catalogue record and pLannotate feature annotations shown in this document.]
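Description:
peGFP-XPO5 is a mammalian expression plasmid built on the Clontech peGFP-C1 backbone, carrying the human Exportin-5 (XPO5) coding sequence fused in frame to the C-terminus of EGFP, so that the fluorescent protein sits at the N-terminal end of the fusion. The roughly 3.6 kb XPO5 insert was cloned between BspEI and XhoI sites, both of which are retained, giving a total construct of about 8.3 kb. Expression is driven by the human cytomegalovirus immediate early enhancer and promoter, and the transcript is terminated by the SV40 polyadenylation signal that lies downstream of the residual multiple cloning site.

In bacteria the plasmid replicates from a high-copy ColE1/pUC-type origin and is selected with kanamycin. An f1 origin is also present, which permits single-stranded DNA production. The single NeoR/KanR gene (aminoglycoside phosphotransferase from Tn5) serves both hosts. A bacterial bla-type promoter drives it in E. coli, while the adjacent SV40 enhancer/early promoter, together with the HSV TK polyadenylation signal, drives it in mammalian cells, allowing G418 selection of stable transfectants. The short large T antigen, ble and bGH poly(A) fragments reported by the annotation appear to be partial matches to backbone sequence rather than functional elements.

Exportin-5 is the nuclear export receptor for small structured RNAs such as pre-miRNA hairpins. The associated publication concerns artificial mirtron-mediated gene knockdown in mammalian cells, so the construct is presumably used to overexpress a fluorescently trackable XPO5 in studies of small RNA processing and export, although the record does not spell out the specific experiments.
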