Addgene plasmid #58331: peGFP-XPO5
Purpose: Expresses human XPO5 on the C-terminus of eGFP
Depositing lab: Matthew Wood. Depositing organization: University of Oxford. Publication: Artificial mirtron-mediated gene knockdown: functional DMPK silencing in mammalian cells. Seow Y, Sibley CR, Wood MJ. RNA. 2012 Jul;18(7):1328-37. doi: 10.1261/rna.030601.111. Epub 2012 May 30. PubMed 22647847.
Backbone
  Vector backbone: peGFP-C1
  Backbone manufacturer: Clontech
  Backbone size w/o insert (bp): 4700
  Selectable markers: Neomycin (select with G418)
Growth in bacteria
  Bacterial resistance: Kanamycin, 50 μg/mL
  Growth temperature: 37°C
  Growth strain: DH5alpha
  Copy number: High Copy
Gene/Insert
  Gene/Insert name: Exportin-5
  Species: H. sapiens (human)
  Insert size (bp): 3615
  Entrez Gene: XPO5 (a.k.a. exp5)
  Promoter: CMV
  Cloning method: Restriction Enzyme; 5′ cloning site BspEI (not destroyed); 3′ cloning site XhoI (not destroyed)
  Sequencing primers: 5′ ATGGCGATGGATCAAGTAAAC; 3′ TCAGGGTTCAAAGATGGTGG
Terms and licenses: Academic/Nonprofit Terms; Industry Terms: Not Available to Industry
How to cite: peGFP-XPO5 was a gift from Matthew Wood (Addgene plasmid # 58331 ; http://n2t.net/addgene:58331 ; RRID:Addgene_58331)
