>Addgene plasmid #58331 | peGFP-XPO5 | addgene partial sequence | sequence record 92811 | EGFP-N 5'-CGTCGCCGTCCAGCTCGACCAG-3'
CACCATGGTGGCGACCGGTAGCGCTAGCGGATCTGACGGTTCACTAAACCAGCTCTGCTTATATAGACCT
CCCACCGTACACGCCTACCGCCCATTTGCGTCAATGGGGCGGAGTTGTTACGACATTTTGGAAAGTCCCG
TTGATTTTGGTGCCAAAACAAACTCCCATTGACGTCAATGGGGTGGAGACTTGGAAATCCCCGTGAGTCA
AACCGCTATCCACGCCCATTGATGTACTGCCAAAACCGCATCACCATGGTAATAGCGATGACTAATACGT
AGATGTACTGCCAAGTAGGAAAGTCCCATAAGGTCATGTACTGGGCATAATGCCAGGCGGGCCATTTACC
GTCATTGACGTCAATAGGGGGCGTACTTGGCATATGATACACTTGATGTACTGCCAAGTGGGCAGTTTAC
CGTAAATACTCCACCCATTGACGTCAATGGAAAGTCCCTATTGGCGTTACTATGGGAACATACGTCATTA
TTGACGTCAATGGGCGGGGGTCGTTGGGCGGTCAGCCAGGCGGGCCATTTACCGTAAGTTATGTAACGCG
GAACTCCATATATGGGCTATGAACTAATGACCCCGTAATTGATTACTATTAATAACTAATGCATGGCGGT
AATACGGTTATCCACAGAATCAGGGGATAACGCAGGAAAGAACATGTGAGCAAAAGGCCAGCAAAAGGCC
AGGAACCGTAAAAAGGCCGCGTTGCTGGCGTTTTTCCATAGGCTCCGCCCCCCTGACGAGCATCACAAAA
ATCGACGCTCAAGTCAGAGGTGGCGAAACCCGACAGGACTATAAAGATACCAGGCGTTTCCCCCTGGAAG
CTCCCTCGTGCGCTCTCCTGTTCCGACCCTGCCGCT
