>Addgene plasmid #58331 | peGFP-XPO5 | addgene partial sequence | sequence record 92822 | SV40pA-R 5'-GAAATTTGTGATGCTATTGC-3'
TTAACAACAACAATTGCATTCATTTTATGTTTCAGGTTCAGGGGGAGGTGTGGGAGGTTTTTTAAAGCAA
GTAAAACCTCTACAAATGTGGTATGGCTGATTATGATCAGTTATCTAGATCCGGTGGATCCCGGGCCCGC
GGTACCGTCGACTGCAGAATTCGAAGCTTGAGCTCGAGTCAGGGTTCAAAGATGGTGGCCAGGCCACCCC
CATCATTGTCCAGCACCTCCGTCTCCAGCATTGGCTTTGTTTTTTTGAAAAGTGAGGGAAGATTCTTAAT
GTGAACTTCTTTTCGGAACTGCTCTCCCAAGGGTTTCCCAATGCAACCAGCAATGAGGCGTTTGAATTGG
TCCTTTCGGCGCTTGTCAGCCACTTTCTGCAGGGAGGGGTTTAAAAGCTTGCAGTCAAACTGGTCCAGTG
AGTCCTTCTGTATTTCAGGGATTTGCTCCATTACAGCTCTTATCTCCAGGTACCTGGGGCGCAGTGCCTC
ATATATCTGGAAGGCCAGATGGACCAGGGAAGCCATGCACCCGTCGTGCTGCCCGTGCATCTGTAAGCCT
TTCAGCACACTGGTGAAAAGCCACGTAACTGCATCTGCGAGCAGTGTCCCTGACAGCACTTGTTTGAGGA
GAGGCCAGCAGAGCTGTGAGGTTGTCCTCTGGCAGGACAGAGTATCTTTCCAGGCCAGGGAATTGAAGGC
TGTAATTAATAGCGCTGTACAAACATCCTCATGCTTCATCAGACATTTGCCCAGGTCTGTAAGCTCTGCC
ATAGCTGAGGGGGTGACCTCTGTGGCCATCATTTCTTCATCGTCTCCATCTGCTGGGGGAGCACTACTGT
GGTCAGCACC
