>Addgene plasmid #58331 | peGFP-XPO5 | addgene partial sequence | sequence record 93994 | EGFP-C 5'-CATGGTCCTGCTGGAGTTCGTG-3'
GTCCGGAATGGCGATGGATCAAGTAAACGCGCTGTGCGAGCAGCTGGTGAAAGCGGTGACGGTCATGATG
GACCCCAACTCCACCCAGCGCTACCGGCTGGAAGCCCTCAAGTTTTGTGAGGAGTTTAAAGAAAAGTGTC
CTATCTGTGTCCCCTGTGGCTTGAGGTTGGCTGAGAAAACACAAGTTGCCATCGTCAGACATTTTGGCCT
TCAGATCCTGGAACACGTTGTCAAGTTTCGGTGGAACGGCATGTCTCGATTGGAGAAGGTGTATCTGAAG
AACAGTGTCATGGAGCTGATTGCAAATGGAACATTGAACATTTTGGAAGAGGAGAACCATATTAAAGATG
CTCTGTCTCGAATTGTAGTGGAAATGATCAAGCGAGAGTGGCCACAGCATTGGCCTGACATGCTAATAGA
ATTGGACACTCTTTCCAAACAAGGGGAAACACAGACAGAATTGGTGATGTTTATCCTTTTGCGACTGGCA
GAGGATGTAGTGACTTTTCAGACACTTCCCCCTCAAAGAAGAAGGGACATCCAGCAAACATTAACCCAGA
ACATGGAAAGGATCTTCAGTTTTCTGCTTAACACACTTCAAGAAAATGTAAACAAGTATCAGCAAGTGAA
GACAGATACTTCTCAGGAGTCAAAGGCGCAAGCAAACTGTCGAGTAGGAGTTGCAGCACTGAATACTCTA
GCAGGCTATATTGACTGGGTGTCTATGAGTCACATCACTGCTGAAAACTGTAAACTCCTGGAGATACTGT
GTTTGCTGTTGAATGAACAGGAACTTCAGTTGGGAGCCGCTGAGTGTCTTCTCATTGCAGTCAGCAGAAA
AGGCAAGTTGG
